>Addgene plasmid #227436 | CAG_G-PTEN | addgene full sequence | sequence record 465590 | Addgene NGS Result
GGTCGATCGACATTGATTATTGACTAGTTATTAATAGTAATCAATTACGGGGTCATTAGTTCATAGCCCA
TATATGGAGTTCCGCGTTACATAACTTACGGTAAATGGCCCGCCTGGCTGACCGCCCAACGACCCCCGCC
CATTGACGTCAATAATGACGTATGTTCCCATAGTAACGCCAATAGGGACTTTCCATTGACGTCAATGGGT
GGAGTATTTACGGTAAACTGCCCACTTGGCAGTACATCAAGTGTATCATATGCCAAGTACGCCCCCTATT
GACGTCAATGACGGTAAATGGCCCGCCTGGCATTATGCCCAGTACATGACCTTATGGGACTTTCCTACTT
GGCAGTACATCTACGTATTAGTCATCGCTATTACCATGGTCGAGGTGAGCCCCACGTTCTGCTTCACTCT
CCCCATCTCCCCCCCCTCCCCACCCCCAATTTTGTATTTATTTATTTTTTAATTATTTTGTGCAGCGATG
GGGGCGGGGGGGGGGGGGGGGCGCGCCAGGCGGGGCGGGGCGGGGCGAGGGGCGGGGCGGGGCGAGGCGG
AGAGGTGCGGCGGCAGCCAATCAGAGCGGCGCGCTCCGAAAGTTTCCTTTTATGGCGAGGCGGCGGCGGC
GGCGGCCCTATAAAAAGCGAAGCGCGCGGCGGGCGGGAGTCGCTGCGCGCTGCCTTCGCCCCGTGCCCCG
CTCCGCCGCCGCCTCGCGCCGCCCGCCCCGGCTCTGACTGACCGCGTTACTCCCACAGGTGAGCGGGCGG
GACGGCCCTTCTCCTCCGGGCTGTAATTAGCGCTTGGTTTAATGACGGCTTGTTTCTTTTCTGTGGCTGC
GTGAAAGCCTTGAGGGGCTCCGGGAGGGCCCTTTGTGCGGGGGGAGCGGCTCGGGGGGTGCGTGCGTGTG
TGTGTGCGTGGGGAGCGCCGCGTGCGGCTCCGCGCTGCCCGGCGGCTGTGAGCGCTGCGGGCGCGGCGCG
GGGCTTTGTGCGCTCCGCAGTGTGCGCGAGGGGAGCGCGGCCGGGGGCGGTGCCCCGCGGTGCGGGGGGG
GCTGCGAGGGGAACAAAGGCTGCGTGCGGGGTGTGTGCGTGGGGGGGTGAGCAGGGGGTGTGGGCGCGTC
GGTCGGGCTGCAACCCCCCCTGCACCCCCCTCCCCGAGTTGCTGAGCACGGCCCGGCTTCGGGTGCGGGG
CTCCGTACGGGGCGTGGCGCGGGGCTCGCCGTGCCGGGCGGGGGGTGGCGGCAGGTGGGGGTGCCGGGCG
GGGCGGGGCCGCCTCGGGCCGGGGAGGGCTCGGGGGAGGGGCGCGGCGGCCCCCGGAGCGCCGGCGGCTG
TCGAGGCGCGGCGAGCCGCAGCCATTGCCTTTTATGGTAATCGTGCGAGAGGGCGCAGGGACTTCCTTTG
TCCCAAATCTGTGCGGAGCCGAAATCTGGGAGGCGCCGCCGCACCCCCTCTAGCGGGCGCGGGGCGAAGC
GGTGCGGCGCCGGCAGGAAGGAAATGGGCGGGGAGGGCCTTCGTGCGTCGCCGCGCCGCCGTCCCCTTCT
CCCTCTCCAGCCTCGGGGCTGTCCGCGGGGGGACGGCTGCCTTCGGGGGGGACGGGGCAGGGCGGGGTTC
GGCTTCTGGCGTGTGACCGGCGGCTCTAGCTAGAGCCTCTGCTAACCATGTTCATGCCTTCTTCTTTTTC
CTACAGCTCCTGGGCAACGTGCTGGTTATTGTGCTGTCTCATCATTTTGGCAAAGAATTCGCTAGCGCTA
CCGGTCGCCACCATGGTGAGCAAGGGCGAGGAGCTGTTCACCGGGGTGGTGCCCATCCTGGTCGAGCTGG
ACGGCGACGTAAACGGCCACAAGTTCAGCGTGTCCGGCGAGGGCGAGGGCGATGCCACCTACGGCAAGCT
GACCCTGAAGTTCATCTGCACCACCGGCAAGCTGCCCGTGCCCTGGCCCACCCTCGTGACCACCCTGACC
TACGGCGTGCAGTGCTTCAGCCGCTACCCCGACCACATGAAGCAGCACGACTTCTTCAAGTCCGCCATGC
CCGAAGGCTACGTCCAGGAGCGCACCATCTTCTTCAAGGACGACGGCAACTACAAGACCCGCGCCGAGGT
GAAGTTCGAGGGCGACACCCTGGTGAACCGCATCGAGCTGAAGGGCATCGACTTCAAGGAGGACGGCAAC
ATCCTGGGGCACAAGCTGGAGTACAACTACAACAGCCACAACGTCTATATCATGGCCGACAAGCAGAAGA
ACGGCATCAAGGTGAACTTCAAGATCCGCCACAACATCGAGGACGGCAGCGTGCAGCTCGCCGACCACTA
CCAGCAGAACACCCCCATCGGCGACGGCCCCGTGCTGCTGCCCGACAACCACTACCTGAGCACCCAGTCC
AAGCTGAGCAAAGACCCCAACGAGAAGCGCGATCACATGGTCCTGCTGGAGTTCGTGACCGCCGCCGGGA
TCACTCTCGGCATGGACGAGCTGTACAAGTCCGGACTCAGATCTCGAGCTATGACAGCCATCATCAAAGA
GATCGTTAGCAGAAACAAAGGGAGATATCAAGAGGATGGATTCGACTTAGACTTGACCTATATTTATCCA
AATATTATTGCTATGGGATTTCCTGCAGAAAGACTTGAAGGTGTATACAGGAACAATATTGATGATGTAG
TAAGGTTTTTGGATTCAAAGCATAAAAACCATTACAAGATATACAATCTATGTGCTGAGAGACATTATGA
CACCGCCAAATTTAACTGCAGAGTTGCACAGTATCCTTTTGAAGACCATAACCCACCACAGCTAGAACTT
ATCAAACCCTTTTGTGAAGATCTTGACCAATGGCTAAGTGAAGACGACAATCATGTTGCAGCAATTCACT
GTAAAGCTGGGAAAGGACGGACTGGTGTAATGATTTGTGCATATTTATTGCATCGGGGCAAGTTTTTAAA
GGCACAAGAGGCCCTGGATTTTTATGGGGAAGTAAGGACCAGAGATAAAAAGGGAGTAACTATTCCCAGT
CAGAGGCGCTATGTATATTATTATAGCTACCTGTTAAAGAATCACCTGGATTACAGACCAGTGGCACTGT
TGTTTCACAAGATGATGTTTGAAACTATTCCAATGTTCAGTGGCGGAACTTGCAATCCCCAGTTTGTGGT
CTGCCAGCTAAAGGTGAAGATCTACTCCTCCAACTCAGGACCCACGCGGCGGGAGGACAAGCTCATGTAC
TTTGAGTTCCCTCAGCCATTGCCTGTGTGTGGTGACATCAAAGTAGAGTTCTTCCACAAACAGAACAAGA
TGCTCAAAAAGGACAAAATGTTTCACTTTTGGGTAAATACGTTCTTCATACCAGGACCAGAGGAAACCTC
AGAAAAAGTGGAAAATGGAAGTCTTTGTGATCAGGAAATCGATAGCATTTGTAGTATAGAGCGTGCGGAT
AATGACAAGGAGTATCTTGTGCTCACCCTGACAAAAAATGATCTTGACAAAGCAAACAAAGACAAGGCCA
ACCGATACTTCTCTCCAAATTTTAAGGTGAAATTATACTTTACAAAAACAGTAGAGGAACCATCAAATCC
AGAGGCTAGCAGTTCAACTTCTGTGACTCCAGACGTTAGTGACAATGAACCTGATCATTATAGATATTCT
GACACCACTGACTCTGATCCAGAGAATGAACCTTTTGATGAAGATCAGCATTCACAAATTACAAAAGTCC
CTACCCCTGTGAGCAAGGGCGAGGAGCTGTTCACCGGGGTGGTGCCCATCCTGGTCGAGCTGGACGGCGA
CGTAAACGGCCACAAGTTCAGCGTGTCCGGCGAGGGCGAGGGCGATGCCACCTACGGCAAGCTGACCCTG
AAGCTCATCTGCACCACCGGCAAGCTGCCCGTGCCCTGGCCCACCCTCGTGACCACCTTCGGCTACGGCC
TGATGTGCTTCGCCCGCTACCCCGACCACATGAAGCAGCACGACTTCTTCAAGTCCGCCATGCCCGAAGG
CTACGTCCAGGAGCGCACCATCTTCTTCAAGGACGACGGCAACTACAAGACCCGCGCCGAGGTGAAGTTC
GAGGGCGACACCCTGGTGAACCGCATCGAGCTGAAGGGCATCGACTTCAAGGAGGACGGCAACATCCTGG
GGCACAAGCTGGAGTACAACTGGAACAGCGTCAACGTCTATATCATGGCCGACAAGCAGAAGAACGGCAT
CAAGGTGAACTTCAAGATCCGCCACAACATCGAGGACGGCAGCGTGCAGCTCGCCGACCACTACCAGCAG
AACACCCCCATCGGCGACGGCCCCGTGCTGCTGCCCGACAACCACTACCTGAGCTACCAGTCCGCCCTGA
GCAAAGACCCCAACGAGAAGCGCGATCACATGGTCCTGCTGGAGAGAGTGACCGCCGCCGGGATCACTCT
CGGCATGGACGAGCTGTACAAGTGAAGATAACTGATCATAATCAGCCGCGGGCCCGGGATCCTAAGCGGC
CGCGACTCTAGAGTCGACGGATCTTTTTCCCTCTGCCAAAAATTATGGGGACATCATGAAGCCCCTTGAG
CATCTGACTTCTGGCTAATAAAGGAAATTTATTTTCATTGCAATAGTGTGTTGGAATTTTTTGTGTCTCT
CACTCGGAAGGACATATGGGAGGGCAAATCATTTAAAACATCAGAATGAGTATTTGGTTTAGAGTTTGGC
AACATATGCCCATATGCTGGCTGCCATGAACAAAGGTTGGCTATAAAGAGGTCATCAGTATATGAAACAG
CCCCCTGCTGTCCATTCCTTATTCCATAGAAAAGCCTTGACTTGAGGTTAGATTTTTTTTATATTTTGTT
TTGTGTTATTTTTTTCTTTAACATCCCTAAAATTTTCCTTACATGTTTTACTAGCCAGATTTTTCCTCCT
CTCCTGACTACTCCCAGTCATAGCTGTCCCTCTTCTCTTATGGAGATCCCTCGACCTGCAGCCCAAGCTT
GGCGTAATCATGGTCATAGCTGTTTCCTGTGTGAAATTGTTATCCGCTCACAATTCCACACAACATACGA
GCCGGAAGCATAAAGTGTAAAGCCTGGGGTGCCTAATGAGTGAGCTAACTCACATTAATTGCGTTGCGCT
CACTGCCCGCTTTCCAGTCGGGAAACCTGTCGTGCCAGCGGATCCGCATCTCAATTAGTCAGCAACCATA
GTCCCGCCCCTAACTCCGCCCATCCCGCCCCTAACTCCGCCCAGTTCCGCCCATTCTCCGCCCCATGGCT
GACTAATTTTTTTTATTTATGCAGAGGCCGAGGCCGCCTCGGCCTCTGAGCTATTCCAGAAGTAGTGAGG
AGGCTTTTTTGGAGGCCTAGGCTTTTGCAAAAAGCTAACTTGTTTATTGCAGCTTATAATGGTTACAAAT
AAAGCAATAGCATCACAAATTTCACAAATAAAGCATTTTTTTCACTGCATTCTAGTTGTGGTTTGTCCAA
ACTCATCAATGTATCTTATCATGTCTGGATCCGCTGCATTAATGAATCGGCCAACGCGCGGGGAGAGGCG
GTTTGCGTATTGGGCGCTCTTCCGCTTCCTCGCTCACTGACTCGCTGCGCTCGGTCGTTCGGCTGCGGCG
AGCGGTATCAGCTCACTCAAAGGCGGTAATACGGTTATCCACAGAATCAGGGGATAACGCAGGAAAGAAC
ATGTGAGCAAAAGGCCAGCAAAAGGCCAGGAACCGTAAAAAGGCCGCGTTGCTGGCGTTTTTCCATAGGC
TCCGCCCCCCTGACGAGCATCACAAAAATCGACGCTCAAGTCAGAGGTGGCGAAACCCGACAGGACTATA
AAGATACCAGGCGTTTCCCCCTGGAAGCTCCCTCGTGCGCTCTCCTGTTCCGACCCTGCCGCTTACCGGA
TACCTGTCCGCCTTTCTCCCTTCGGGAAGCGTGGCGCTTTCTCATAGCTCACGCTGTAGGTATCTCAGTT
CGGTGTAGGTCGTTCGCTCCAAGCTGGGCTGTGTGCACGAACCCCCCGTTCAGCCCGACCGCTGCGCCTT
ATCCGGTAACTATCGTCTTGAGTCCAACCCGGTAAGACACGACTTATCGCCACTGGCAGCAGCCACTGGT
AACAGGATTAGCAGAGCGAGGTATGTAGGCGGTGCTACAGAGTTCTTGAAGTGGTGGCCTAACTACGGCT
ACACTAGAAGAACAGTATTTGGTATCTGCGCTCTGCTGAAGCCAGTTACCTTCGGAAAAAGAGTTGGTAG
CTCTTGATCCGGCAAACAAACCACCGCTGGTAGCGGTGGTTTTTTTGTTTGCAAGCAGCAGATTACGCGC
AGAAAAAAAGGATCTCAAGAAGATCCTTTGATCTTTTCTACGGGGTCTGACGCTCAGTGGAACGAAAACT
CACGTTAAGGGATTTTGGTCATGAGATTATCAAAAAGGATCTTCACCTAGATCCTTTTAAATTAAAAATG
AAGTTTTAAATCAATCTAAAGTATATATGAGTAAACTTGGTCTGACAGTTACCAATGCTTAATCAGTGAG
GCACCTATCTCAGCGATCTGTCTATTTCGTTCATCCATAGTTGCCTGACTCCCCGTCGTGTAGATAACTA
CGATACGGGAGGGCTTACCATCTGGCCCCAGTGCTGCAATGATACCGCGAGACCCACGCTCACCGGCTCC
AGATTTATCAGCAATAAACCAGCCAGCCGGAAGGGCCGAGCGCAGAAGTGGTCCTGCAACTTTATCCGCC
TCCATCCAGTCTATTAATTGTTGCCGGGAAGCTAGAGTAAGTAGTTCGCCAGTTAATAGTTTGCGCAACG
TTGTTGCCATTGCTACAGGCATCGTGGTGTCACGCTCGTCGTTTGGTATGGCTTCATTCAGCTCCGGTTC
CCAACGATCAAGGCGAGTTACATGATCCCCCATGTTGTGCAAAAAAGCGGTTAGCTCCTTCGGTCCTCCG
ATCGTTGTCAGAAGTAAGTTGGCCGCAGTGTTATCACTCATGGTTATGGCAGCACTGCATAATTCTCTTA
CTGTCATGCCATCCGTAAGATGCTTTTCTGTGACTGGTGAGTACTCAACCAAGTCATTCTGAGAATAGTG
TATGCGGCGACCGAGTTGCTCTTGCCCGGCGTCAATACGGGATAATACCGCGCCACATAGCAGAACTTTA
AAAGTGCTCATCATTGGAAAACGTTCTTCGGGGCGAAAACTCTCAAGGATCTTACCGCTGTTGAGATCCA
GTTCGATGTAACCCACTCGTGCACCCAACTGATCTTCAGCATCTTTTACTTTCACCAGCGTTTCTGGGTG
AGCAAAAACAGGAAGGCAAAATGCCGCAAAAAAGGGAATAAGGGCGACACGGAAATGTTGAATACTCATA
CTCTTCCTTTTTCAATATTATTGAAGCATTTATCAGGGTTATTGTCTCATGAGCGGATACATATTTGAAT
GTATTTAGAAAAATAAACAAATAGGGGTTCCGCGCACATTTCCCCGAAAAGTGCCACCTG
Features (pLannotate 1.2.2; 21 found; start..end, strand, type, name):
      9..388     +  enhancer       CMV enhancer: human cytomegalovirus immediate early enhancer
    390..665     +  promoter       chicken β-actin promoter: No description available
    666..1686    +  intron         chimeric intron: chimera between introns from chicken β-actin and rabbit β-globin
   1684..1740    +  CDS            HBB (fragment): HBB_LEPEU - Experimental evidence at protein level: Swiss-Prot protein existence level 1. Involved in oxygen transport from the lung to the various peripheral tissues. From Lepus europaeus (European hare).
   1763..2479    +  CDS            mEGFP: mEGFP is a basic (constitutively fluorescent) green fluorescent protein published in 2002, derived from Aequorea victoria. It has moderate acid sensitivity.
   2480..2500    +  misc_feature   MCS (fragment): multiple cloning site
   2501..3709    +  CDS            Pten: PTEN_MOUSE - Also known as Mmac1. Experimental evidence at protein level: Swiss-Prot protein existence level 1. In motile cells, suppresses the formation of lateral pseudopods and thereby promotes cell polarization and directed movement (By similarity). Tumor suppressor. Acts as a dual-specificity protein phosphatase, dephosphorylating tyrosine-, serine- and threonine- phosphorylated proteins. Also acts as a lipid phosphatase, removing the phosphate in the D3 position of the inositol ring from phosphatidylinositol 3,4,5-trisphosphate, phosphatidylinositol 3,4- diphosphate, phosphatidylinositol
   3719..4432    +  CDS            Citrine: enhanced variant of YFP (Heikal et al., 2001) mammalian codon-optimized
   4456..4472    +  misc_feature   MCS (fragment): multiple cloning site
   4567..4622    +  polyA_signal   β-globin poly(A) signal: rabbit β-globin polyadenylation signal (Gil and Proudfoot, 1987)
   5007..5023    -  protein_bind   lac operator: The lac repressor binds to the lac operator to inhibit transcription in E. coli. This inhibition can be relieved by adding lactose or isopropyl-β-D-thiogalactopyranoside (IPTG). lac repressor encoded by lacI
   5031..5061    -  promoter       lac promoter: promoter for the E. coli lac operon
   5076..5097    -  protein_bind   CAP binding site: CAP binding activates transcription in the presence of cAMP. E. coli catabolite activator protein
   5110..5149    -  CDS            lacI (fragment): lac repressor; lacI; The lac repressor binds to the lac operator to inhibit transcription in E. coli. This inhibition can be relieved by adding lactose or isopropyl-β-D-thiogalactopyranoside (IPTG).
   5156..5178    +  promoter       SV40 promoter (fragment): SV40 enhancer and early promoter
   5202..5337    +  rep_origin     SV40 ori: SV40 origin of replication
   5357..5491    +  polyA_signal   SV40 poly(A) signal: SV40 polyadenylation signal
   5493..5547    -  CDS            lacI (fragment): lac repressor; lacI; The lac repressor binds to the lac operator to inhibit transcription in E. coli. This inhibition can be relieved by adding lactose or isopropyl-β-D-thiogalactopyranoside (IPTG).
   5730..6318    -  rep_origin     ori: high-copy-number ColE1/pMB1/pBR322/pUC origin of replication
   6489..7349    -  CDS            AmpR: β-lactamase; bla; confers resistance to ampicillin, carbenicillin, and related antibiotics
   7350..7454    -  promoter       AmpR promoter: bla
