[The description below was written by a language model from this plasmid's Addgene catalogue record and pLannotate feature annotations shown in this document.]
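Description:
CAG_G-PTEN is a 7,480 nt mammalian expression plasmid built on the CAG CyRFP1 backbone, carrying a genetically encoded biosensor for the phosphatase PTEN. It is propagated in E. coli from a high-copy ColE1/pUC-type origin under ampicillin selection (AmpR with its bla promoter). The backbone also retains lac promoter/operator remnants, short lacI fragments, and an SV40 origin flanked by a partial SV40 promoter and an SV40 poly(A) signal. No mammalian selection marker is annotated.

The payload is driven by the composite CAG promoter, annotated as the CMV immediate-early enhancer, the chicken β-actin promoter and a chimeric β-actin/β-globin intron, which together give strong, broadly active expression in mammalian cells. Downstream lies a single fusion reading frame: monomeric EGFP at the N terminus, a short linker derived from a cloning site, rat Pten carrying an R14G mutation, and sREACh at the C terminus, followed by a rabbit β-globin polyadenylation signal. The automated annotation labels the C-terminal module as Citrine and matches the Pten sequence to the mouse protein. This is consistent with sREACh being a YFP-derived, low-emission acceptor and with the close similarity of the rodent orthologues. The catalogue entry is the authority on both identities.

With mEGFP as donor and the dim sREACh as acceptor on opposite ends of PTEN, changes in PTEN conformation are expected to alter intramolecular FRET and therefore the donor fluorescence lifetime. The associated publication describes the sensor for fluorescence lifetime imaging of PTEN dynamics, including in the intact brain. The record does not explain the purpose of the R14G substitution.
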