Addgene plasmid #227436: CAG_G-PTEN
Purpose: Expresses the G-PTEN sensor under a CAG promoter
Depositing lab: Tal Laviv. Depositing organization: Tel Aviv University. Publication: Genetically encoded biosensor for fluorescence lifetime imaging of PTEN dynamics in the intact brain. Kagan T, Gabay M, Meenakshisundaram A, Levi Y, Eid S, Malchenko N, Maman M, Nitzan A, Ravotto L, Zaidel-Bar R, Eickholt BJ, Gal M, Laviv T. Nat Methods. 2025 Apr;22(4):764-777. doi: 10.1038/s41592-025-02610-9. Epub 2025 Feb 20. PubMed 39979596.
Backbone
  Vector backbone: CAG CyRFP1
  Vector type: Mammalian Expression
Growth in bacteria
  Bacterial resistance: Ampicillin, 100 μg/mL
  Growth temperature: 37°C
  Growth strain: DH5alpha
  Copy number: High Copy
Gene/Insert
  Gene/Insert name: G-PTEN sensor, mEGFP-PTEN-sREACh
  Species: R. norvegicus (rat)
  Mutation: R14G
  Entrez Gene: Pten (a.k.a. MMAC1, Mmac, TEP1)
  Promoter: CAG
  Tag / fusion protein: mEGFP, (N terminal on insert); sREACh (C terminal on insert)
  Cloning method: Gibson Cloning
  Sequencing primers: 5′ CAG For
Resource information
  A portion of this plasmid was derived from a plasmid made by: The PTEN gene was obtained from Addgene plasmid #110181 pEGFP-PTEN
Terms and licenses: Academic/Nonprofit Terms; Industry Terms: Not Available to Industry
Depositor comments: Please visit https://doi.org/10.1101/2024.10.04.616644 for bioRxiv preprint.
How to cite: CAG_G-PTEN was a gift from Tal Laviv (Addgene plasmid # 227436 ; http://n2t.net/addgene:227436 ; RRID:Addgene_227436)
